Addgene plasmid #86236: pENTR223-PLXNB2
Purpose: PLXNB2 full-length human cDNA CDS in gateway entry plasmid
Depositing lab: Roland Friedel. Depositing organization: Icahn School of Medicine at Mount Sinai. Publication: Plexin-B2 facilitates glioblastoma infiltration by modulating cell biomechanics. Huang Y, Tejero R, Lee VK, Brusco C, Hannah T, Bertucci TB, Junqueira Alves C, Katsyv I, Kluge M, Foty R, Zhang B, Friedel CC, Dai G, Zou H, Friedel RH. Commun Biol. 2021 Jan 29;4(1):145. doi: 10.1038/s42003-021-01667-4. PubMed 33514835.
Backbone
  Vector backbone: pENTR223.1 with stop codon
  Backbone manufacturer: NIH Mammalian Gene Collection project
  Backbone size w/o insert (bp): 2817
  Total vector size (bp): 8334
  Vector type: Gateway entry vector
Growth in bacteria
  Bacterial resistance: Spectinomycin, 50 μg/mL
  Growth temperature: 37°C
  Growth strain: DH5alpha
  Copy number: Unknown
Gene/Insert
  Gene/Insert name: PLXNB2 (alt name: Plexin-B2)
  Species: H. sapiens (human)
  Insert size (bp): 5517
  Entrez Gene: PLXNB2 (a.k.a. MM1, Nbla00445, PLEXB2, dJ402G11.3)
Resource information
  A portion of this plasmid was derived from a plasmid made by: This plasmid was generated by the NIH Mammalian Gene Collection project. Genbank entry: Synthetic construct Homo sapiens clone IMAGE:100069134, MGC:199145 plexin B2 (PLXNB2) mRNA, encodes complete protein GenBank: BC172440.1 It was obtained in our laboratory from the PlasmID Repository of the DNA Resource Core at Harvard Medical School.
Terms and licenses: Academic/Nonprofit Terms; Industry Terms: Not Available to Industry
How to cite: pENTR223-PLXNB2 was a gift from Roland Friedel (Addgene plasmid # 86236 ; http://n2t.net/addgene:86236 ; RRID:Addgene_86236)
