[The description below was written by a language model from this plasmid's Addgene catalogue record and pLannotate feature annotations shown in this document.]
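Description:
pENTR223-PLXNB2 is a Gateway entry clone of 8,334 bp carrying the full-length human Plexin-B2 (PLXNB2) coding sequence in the pENTR223.1 backbone, a vector series used by the NIH Mammalian Gene Collection project, from which this clone originated. The plasmid is maintained in E. coli through a high-copy ColE1/pUC-type origin and is selected with spectinomycin through the aadA (SmR) aminoglycoside adenylyltransferase gene. This gene appears to be driven by a remnant of a class 1 integron Pc promoter. Short fragments of a gentamicin resistance gene, lacI and lacZα are also annotated. These are backbone remnants, not functional units. The rrnB T1 and T2 terminators lie outside the cloning region and insulate it from read-through transcription.

The insert of about 5.5 kb is flanked by attL1 and attL2 sites. LR Clonase recombination can therefore move the open reading frame, in a defined orientation, into any attR-containing destination vector, such as an expression, lentiviral or tagging vector. The backbone is described as the "with stop codon" version, so the native stop is retained. The clone therefore suits untagged or N-terminally tagged expression but not C-terminal fusions. The entry vector has no eukaryotic promoter. A T7 promoter lies beside attL2, at the 3' end of the coding sequence and pointing into it, so it would produce antisense transcript and would not express the protein.

PLXNB2 encodes a cell-surface receptor for class 4 semaphorins that signals through RhoA and contributes to neuronal differentiation and migration. The associated publication studied the role of Plexin-B2 in glioblastoma infiltration and cell biomechanics, and this clone serves as a source template for building PLXNB2 expression constructs.
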