Features (pLannotate 1.2.2; 13 found; start..end, strand, type, name):
      1..21      +  terminator     rrnB T1 terminator (fragment): Escherichia coli rrnB; transcription terminator T1 from the E. coli rrnB gene
    113..140     +  terminator     rrnB T2 terminator: transcription terminator T2 from the E. coli rrnB gene
    195..287     -  CDS            lacI (fragment): lac repressor; lacI; The lac repressor binds to the lac operator to inhibit transcription in E. coli. This inhibition can be relieved by adding lactose or isopropyl-β-D-thiogalactopyranoside (IPTG).
    470..1058    -  rep_origin     ori: high-copy-number ColE1/pMB1/pBR322/pUC origin of replication
   1151..1942    -  CDS            SmR: aminoglycoside adenylyltransferase (Murphy, 1985); aadA; confers resistance to spectinomycin and streptomycin
   1949..2005    -  CDS            GmR (fragment): gentamycin acetyltransferase; aacC1; confers resistance to gentamycin
   2181..2204    -  promoter       Pc promoter (fragment): intI1 (promoter lies within the coding sequence); class 1 integron promoter
   2394..2412    +  promoter       T7 promoter: promoter for bacteriophage T7 RNA polymerase
   2430..2528    +  protein_bind   attL2: mutant version of attL; recombination site for the Gateway® LR reaction LR Clonase™
   2543..8056    -  CDS            PLXNB2: PLXB2_HUMAN - Also known as KIAA0315. Experimental evidence at protein level: Swiss-Prot protein existence level 1. Cell surface receptor for SEMA4C, SEMA4D and SEMA4G that plays an important role in cell-cell signaling (By similarity). Plays a role in glutamatergic synapse development and is required for SEMA4A- mediated excitatory synapse development (By similarity). Binding to class 4 semaphorins promotes downstream activation of RHOA and phosphorylation of ERBB2 at 'Tyr-1248' (By similarity). Required for normal differentiation and migration of neuronal cells during brain corticogenesis an
   8077..8173    -  protein_bind   attL1: mutant version of attL; recombination site for the Gateway® LR reaction LR Clonase™
   8189..8225    +  CDS            lacZα (fragment): LacZα fragment of β-galactosidase; lacZ fragment
   8272..8315    -  terminator     rrnB T1 terminator: Escherichia coli rrnB; transcription terminator T1 from the E. coli rrnB gene
>Addgene plasmid #86236 | pENTR223-PLXNB2 | addgene full sequence | sequence record 171299 | Addgene NGS Result
GCTCTCCTGAGTAGGACAAATCCGCCGGGAGCGGATTTGAACGTTGTGAAGCAACGGCCCGGAGGGTGGC
GGGCAGGACGCCCGCCATAAACTGCCAGGCATCAAACTAAGCAGAAGGCCATCCTGACGGATGGCCTTTT
TGCGTTTCTACAAACTCTTCCTGGCTAGCGGTACGCGTATTAATTGCGTTGCGCTCACTGCCCGCTTTCC
AGTCGGGAAACCTGTCGTGCCAGCTGCATTAATGAATCGGCCAACGCGCGGGGAGAGGCGGTTTGCGTAT
TGGGCGCTCTTCCGCTTCCTCGCTCACTGACTCGCTGCGCTCGGTCGTTCGGCTGCGGCGAGCGGTATCA
GCTCACTCAAAGGCGGTAATACGGTTATCCACAGAATCAGGGGATAACGCAGGAAAGAACATGTGAGCAA
AAGGCCAGCAAAAGGCCAGGAACCGTAAAAAGGCCGCGTTGCTGGCGTTTTTCCATAGGCTCCGCCCCCC
TGACGAGCATCACAAAAATCGACGCTCAAGTCAGAGGTGGCGAAACCCGACAGGACTATAAAGATACCAG
GCGTTTCCCCCTGGAAGCTCCCTCGTGCGCTCTCCTGTTCCGACCCTGCCGCTTACCGGATACCTGTCCG
CCTTTCTCCCTTCGGGAAGCGTGGCGCTTTCTCATAGCTCACGCTGTAGGTATCTCAGTTCGGTGTAGGT
CGTTCGCTCCAAGCTGGGCTGTGTGCACGAACCCCCCGTTCAGCCCGACCGCTGCGCCTTATCCGGTAAC
TATCGTCTTGAGTCCAACCCGGTAAGACACGACTTATCGCCACTGGCAGCAGCCACTGGTAACAGGATTA
GCAGAGCGAGGTATGTAGGCGGTGCTACAGAGTTCTTGAAGTGGTGGCCTAACTACGGCTACACTAGAAG
AACAGTATTTGGTATCTGCGCTCTGCTGAAGCCAGTTACCTTCGGAAAAAGAGTTGGTAGCTCTTGATCC
GGCAAACAAACCACCGCTGGTAGCGGTGGTTTTTTTGTTTGCAAGCAGCAGATTACGCGCAGAAAAAAAG
GATCTCAAGAAGATCCTTTGATCTTTTCTACGGGGTCTGACGCTCAGTGGAACGACGCGTAACTCACGTT
AAGGGATTTTGGTCATGGGTGGCTCGAGGGTTATTTGCCGACTACCTTGGTGATCTCGCCTTTCACGTAG
TGGACAAATTCTTCCAACTGATCTGCGCGCGAGGCCAAGCGATCTTCTTCTTGTCCAAGATAAGCCTGTC
TAGCTTCAAGTATGACGGGCTGATACTGGGCCGGCAGGCGCTCCATTGCCCAGTCGGCAGCGACATCCTT
CGGCGCGATTTTGCCGGTTACTGCGCTGTACCAAATGCGGGACAACGTAAGCACTACATTTCGCTCATCG
CCAGCCCAGTCGGGCGGCGAGTTCCATAGCGTTAAGGTTTCATTTAGCGCCTCAAATAGATCCTGTTCAG
GAACCGGATCAAAGAGTTCCTCCGCCGCTGGACCTACCAAGGCAACGCTATGTTCTCTTGCTTTTGTCAG
CAAGATAGCCAGATCAATGTCGATCGTGGCTGGCTCGAAGATACCTGCAAGAATGTCATTGCGCTGCCAT
TCTCCAAATTGCAGTTCGCGCTTAGCTGGATAACGCCACGGAATGATGTCGTCGTGCACAACAATGGTGA
CTTCTACAGCGCGGAGAATCTCGCTCTCTCCAGGGGAAGCCGAAGTTTCCAAAAGGTCGTTGATCAAAGC
TCGCCGCGTTGTTTCATCAAGCCTTACGGTCACCGTAACCAGCAAATCAATATCACTGTGTGGCTTCAGG
CCGCCATCCACTGCGGAGCCGTACAAATGTACGGCCAGCAACGTCGGTTCGAGATGGCGCTCGATGACGC
CAACTACCTCTGATAGTTGAGTCGATACTTCGGCGATCACCGCTTCCCTCATAATGTTTAACTTTGTTTT
AGGGCGACTGCCCTGCTGCGTAACATCGTTGCTGCTCCATAACATCAAACATCGACCCACGGCGTAACGC
GCTTGCTGCTTGGATGCCCGAGGCATAGACTGTACCCCAAAAAAACAGTCATAACAAGCCATGAAAACCG
CCACTGCGCCGTTACCACCGCTGCGTTCGGTCAAGGTTCTGGACCAGTTGCGTGAGCGCATACGCTACTT
GCATTACAGCTTACGAACCGAACAGGCTTATGTCCACTGGGTTCGTGCCTTCATCCGTTTCCACGGTGTG
CGTCACCCGGCAACCTTGGGTAGCAGCGAAGTCGAGGCATTTCTGTCCTGGCTGGTCTAGAGGAGGCATG
ATGATATATTTTTATCTTGTGCAATGTAACATCAGAGATTTTGAGACACGGGCCAGAGCTGCCAGGAAAC
AGCTATGACCATGTAATACGACTCACTATAGGGGATATCAGCTGGATGGCAAATAATGATTTTATTTTGA
CTGATAGTGACCTGTTCGTTGCAACAAATTGATGAGCAATTATTTTTTATAATGCCAACTTTGTACAAGA
AAGCTGGGCCCATGAGGCCCTAGAGGTCAGTGACCTTGTTCTCCAGTGCAGCGGCAATCTGCTGCAGGCG
GAAGGCCAGCTGCATCTTCTGGGCGGCAGGATCCTCCTCCAAGGCATTGATGATCTCGTCATAGTACTTC
TGCGTGTATTGGTAGAGCTGGTGGAGTGCCACGAGGGTGTTCAAGGAGTCCGTGTGCGCCCGGGAAATCT
CTGCCAGGTGTGTGTTCATGTCCTGGTCGCTGACCTGCACCATCTGCCGGATCCCCTTGTAGTAATCCTC
CACCATCTTCTTGTAGGTGGAGATCTCCTTGGCGTACAGCAGCTTGTTGCTGGGAGAATCGCGGCTCAGC
TTATGCTCCGTGCGCGTGCAGGCATCCATGAAGGTCTGCGCGATGACTGACAGCGAGGCGTCCACCACCT
CGTGGACATGCACGTCAAAGATGAAGTGGGGGTTCTTGAGGATGTTCACCCAGAACCGGAGCGGTAAGCT
GTTCGTCTTCCAGATGTGGATGGTGTCTTCATCCTGGATGTTGTGCTTCTCTGCCTGCTCGTCCAGGAAG
TCGAAGAAGTACTTGACTGCAGGTGGCACCGCGTGCCCAGGCGCCAGCACGCTCTGGAAGAAGTTGTCCA
CAAACTGCTGCAGTGTGCCCTTGACTGAGAGCAGCCGCGTCAGGTAGATCTCGGTGATGGCCTTCGTCCG
CTCCTTCTCTTTCACGCTGCCTCTCTTGGACTTGCCCTCGTCCACCTCGTCGGTCGGCCGCACCAGGTGC
CACACCCGGTTCTCCTCCTCCAGGAGGGCATGGCGCTCCCCAGGCAGGTCCTGCTGGCTGTCCTCCGGCT
GCTGGGAGACCCCCACCTTGGACAGGATGAGGGTGGCTCCATCCCGGACATTGTAGTGCATAAGGGTGTT
GACGCGCTTCCACCGGCCCTCCCGCTGTGACGTCAGGTCCAGGTCCGACAGGATCTGCGCTGTGGAGCCC
GGACGCCACTCCAGGACCACGCTGTCTGGCCTGGGCCAGCAGGAGCAGGGCTGCCCACGGTACACCTGGT
CAATGATCTTCTCCTTGACCTGGGAGATGGTGTCACAGTTGAGGACCTTCACCGGGATGGCGTCCACTCC
CTCGTCCTGCACGATCACGCTCACCGTCAGGGGTGCGTACTCCACATCATCCCCCAGCAGCCCCGTGTCG
TTGAGAGTGTACTTGGCCTTCTTCTGTACCGCATCCACCGGGCCCTTTTCCACCTGATGTTTGATGGCCT
TGAAGAGCTTGTACAGGGGCTCCCCGGCACTGTCCTTGAGGTACTGGTACAGGCAGATGGACATCCAGTT
GGACAGCATCCTCTCCACCACAGTCTCAGACCTGCGCAGCATCAGCTTGGGGTTCTTGGCCACCACGTAC
TGCTCCAGGAGCTCCAGGAAGAGCGTGTGCATGATGTCCGTGTAGTACTCCAGTTTCCCGTGCAGCGCCA
CCGTCAGCAGGGACGCGAAGTAGACCTTGGCGCGGGCCGAGAACTCCCGCTGGTTCTCCAGGGTGTGGAT
GAAATTGATGAGGAAAGACTTGCTGTTCAGCAGGTTGGAGAACTGGTAGAGGGCCTGCTCCACCACCGGC
CGCCGCGGCTCAGGGATGTCCAGCTTGCCGGTGATCATCACGTCCTTGTCGCCGTCCTTGGAGGGCAGGA
AGAAGACGCGGTCGGTGTAGGTCTTGTAGTCCAGCACGGGGATGCCGGCCTCGTGCACGTCGTTGGTCTG
GTCCTCCATCTCGATCATCAGGTCTGTGAATTCCTTCTTGCAGCGGTCCCGCACGCTCTCCTCCAGGCCC
TCCAGCTGGGACTTGATCTTCTCATACTCTCGTTCGGCCTGCTGGCTCTTCCTCCAGTAGCAGTAGACAG
ACACCGCGATGACGACCACCATGGGCACGATGACCAGCGGCAAGATGAGGCTGAGCGGCACGTCGCTCAC
CCGTGTGTCGTACTCCACGCGGCCCAGCACCCACTCGCGAGAGCCGAACTTCACAATGAACTCGGGCAGG
TTGTGTGTGGTGTCTCGTTTCTGCCGCCGCTTGGGCGGGGGCTGCACCTCCGGGGGCTCACAGTACAGGT
CGGTCTCCGTCAGCGTCTTCATGGTGCAGCGCTCGGCACCCACGAAGGCCTCGGCCTCCTGCAGCGTCAT
CGCCTTGTTCAGATTGGTGCCCCGGGCGTGGATGAGCTTGTTGACCTGCTTCTTGACGCCACCTGTGAAG
TTCTCAAAGGTGGGGTCAGGCACGTACTCGAAGGCCCCGGCCTCTGTTCTGAGCAGGGCACGGTGCCCGT
CCATCTCGATCAGCACCGTGAGGTTGTAGGCCTCTGGCTCCTCAGGCACAGCCGGGGACAGGAAGACGAC
CTTGGTGTCATTGTGGAACACGTAGTCTGTACCCACCACCGTCATGGGCTGCAGGGATTCAGCCTCCCGC
GGCGGCTGCCAGGACTGCAGGGGCTCCGCGATGACCACCATGGCAAACCTCTGGATCAGGCTGAAGCCCT
GACCCGTGACGTTGATGCTGCGGCCACCACTGGCAAAGCTTCGTAGCGGCTCGAAGGCTCGCAGTACGGG
GTTTTCGCGGTAGGTGAAGAAGATGCCGGGGTTGGGCACGGGGGACCCCCCGTAGGAGACCTCCAGAAGC
ATCTGGCCCCGTGTCGCCTGGGGGCCAGTGACACACTGGAGCTGCGCCCCAAACTTCGTCACTTTACACG
GGACGCCGTTGAGGGTCACCCGCACGTCCTCCTGGGAGCCCGTGTCCAGGTGGGTGCCGTGGATGGTCAG
TGTGGTGCCGCCCGCCTGCGGTCCCTGCTGCGGCTCCACACTGAGAGGCTTGGGCTGTTGGAAGGTGAAC
TGGACATTGGGAGGCGAACGGCCCAGTTTCCCGAAGACGTCCACCTCGACACCCCCCGTGAAAGGCGTCT
CCGCAGCCTCGATCACACACACGATCCGGGTGGACACGGAGTAACGTTCCGGCTGAAAGGAGCAGTTCCG
GCCGGCCACAGAGATCCTCTGGATGTCCCCTGCTTGGACGCCCAAATTGGACCCCAGGATGGTGATGCGG
ATGCCCCCACCCAGGGGGCCCGTCTCAGGCTGGATCCTGGTGATGACGGGCGGCGGGCACTCGGAGGTGG
TGTTGCACAGGGCCTCATACACGCACCTGCTCTGGCCCCCGCACCACGCACACCTGTAGTCGGGGTTAGC
GGCCCGGCACAGGCTGCAGTCGCTGCGGCCAAAGGAGCAGTTGTAGAGGGTCACATGGAGCTTGCTGTCG
ATATTCTTGCCGTAAGACTTGACGTAGAGGTGCAGGGGCAGCGTCTCGTTGGCATCGTGGGACAGCTTTG
GGGTCCGAAAGGCGAAGGTCCCAGATTCCTGCATGGTCACCGGCTCCATGAACTTGAGCAAGTCACTGCC
CACGTGCAGGGAGGAACCCTTCACGGTGTCCAGGTTCTTGCCCTGGAAGTTCACATCTGTCTCGTGGTTC
ATGGGGATCACCAGGGGGCTGGGTCCCAGGAACTGGGGACAGCTGTCCTCCATGTGGGCACGGACGATGC
CGTCCTCAGGGTTGGGCGAAGCCTCCCGGCACTCGTGGTAGCGCAGGTCCCACTGGCAGGTCCAGCGGTT
GCTCACGCAGGAGATGCACGGCAGGTTCTCCTCCAGGCTCATGGCCTGGCGGCAGTCGTAGAAGGGGTAC
TGGTAGGACGTGAGGAAGATGTTGCCTCGTCTAAGGAGGAGCTGGATGGTCACGGCCACGTGGTCCTGGC
CTGGCGGTGTGACGGGGATGCTGCTTGGGGAGTTGCAGATGACGGCCTCGCCCTCCACGCGGGCGGGGTG
TGGCGGCGACTCCCCAAAAAGGCACAGCAACTCGTCCTCCTCGCTCAGGGCAGGGAGGGGGCTGACGGTC
AGCTGCACCTCCCCCTGGGCCCGCCGGCTCATGTTCTGTGGCTGGGCGCTGGTGACGGCCACGCAGGACT
TGCTTCGGCTCCACAGCCAGTGGCTGGCCTCCTCGGCCCGCGGACACTCGGCCTTCCGGGTGCATCGTCC
CTCGACGACGCACCAGCCGCAGTAGGGGTCCTGGGAGTCGCGGCACTGGGTGCAGGTCGGGTAGCTCAGG
CACTCCTGCACCGGCAGCCGGAACACCTTGTCCTGGGTCATGGCGTACAGGCTGCCCAGGTCTCCAGACA
GTACCAGGTCGCGCTTGACTCTCTTGTTTATCTCCACAAGGATAGAGTCGTACTCTGAGGAGGTGCCATC
TGGGGTGAGGTACACCTTGAGGATCCGGCCATCAGAGGTGCCCAGAAAAGCAACAGTGTGGTTGTTCTCG
GCGGCGACCGTCACGGCCGTGAGGTTCAGGCCTCCACGCTGCAGCACGGCTGTGCCTCTGAGCCCGTCGC
GGCTGCCCAGCGGGTAGGGCAGGTGCTCCGAGCCACATGGGAAGCTCTTGCTGGAGCCCGGCGCGTGGCC
GCCGCACTGGATATCGCCGTGGAAGGGCTTGTAGAAGATGTCACGGGCCTCCCGGGTGCCTGTGTAACAG
GCGTTGCGGTTGGCCTCCATCTTGGCGTGCACCTTGTCCAGCGGGAACAGGCAGAGGCCCGCACCGGGCC
CCCCACTGCTCCGGCTGTCTCTGCTGAAGACAGCATATAGCACCCTGCCAGAGCCAGGCGCAGCCACGGA
GGCGGCCAGGCAGGTGCCAAAGGCAGCGGCGTGGATGTCGGGGTCCCGGCACTGCAGGTCCATCTCCAGG
TAGGAGTAGTAGTTGGGGTCTTCTCTGCACATGCGTGCCAGCAGCGTGCGGTTCCGGGCCGGGTGCTTGT
CCTGCTGGTTGAAGACAAAGAAGACGTAGGGGCCGTCCTCGAAGGCCGCCACGAACTGCTGTGTGTTGGT
GGACAGGTAGCCGGCCTTGTAGGTGGCGTGGTCCGTGTAGGCTTCAAAGGCCTCCCTGCTGTCAGTCCGG
TCCAACAGCCGAGTGCTCACGATGATGCCGTTGTCGTGTGGCCCATTGCCTTTGCCCACAAACAGCACGC
GGTCACCACCAGGACCCGTGGAGCTCACCAGCCCCACTGTGGCCACGCCCTCATCATTGCTGGCCACGAA
AGACTTCTCCCCGCTGCCGTCCTCGTAGAACAGGCGGAGGGAGATGTTGCTCAGGGCGCGCAGAGCGCAG
ATGCCCTTGAAGAGGCTGCCGCACTCCACCAGGCGCTTCCTGGGAGGGTCGAGCAGCAGCAGCTGGTTGA
CATTGTCAGTCATCTCAGCCTCATGGCACTGGCTGGCCTCGATGGGCGGCGTGCACTTCTTGTTGTCCAG
GGCCGGGCCCGTGGCCACCTGCTGCTCCAGCTGCAGCTTCGCATCCAGCTGGTAGAGGGCATTCACCGCC
CCCAGGTACACCACGCCTGAGGCCTCATCCACAGCCAGGTGGTTCAGCTCTTTCTCGCTGCGGAAGAAGT
CCAGCTTGCGGGGCCTCAGGCTGGCACCTGCGCCCAGCAGGCCCAGCAGGGTCAGGGCCCAGAGCTGCAG
TGCCATGGTGGGCCTTGACGGCCCTTCTGCTTTTTTGTACAAAGTTGGCATTATAAAAAAGCATTGCTCA
TCAATTTGTTGCAACGAACAGGTCACTATCAGTCAAAATAAAATCATTATTTGGGGCCCGAGCTTAAGAC
TGGCCGTCGTTTTACAACGTCGTGACTGGGAAAACATCCATGCTAGCGTTAACGCGAGAGTAGGGAACTG
CCAGGCATCAAATAAAACGAAAGGCTCAGTCGGAAGACTGGGCCTTTCGTTTTATCTGTTGTTTGTCGGT
GAAC
